>Addgene plasmid #77463 | PRKAG2 gRNA (BRDN0001145518) | addgene full sequence | sequence record 187810 | Addgene Assembled Sequence
CCCGGGTGCAAAGATGGATAAAGTTTTAAACAGAGAGGAATCTTTGCAGCTAATGGACCTTCTAGGTCTT
GAAAGGAGTGGGAATTGGCTCCGGTGCCCGTCAGTGGGCAGAGCGCACATCGCCCACAGTCCCCGAGAAG
TTGGGGGGAGGGGTCGGCAATTGATCCGGTGCCTAGAGAAGGTGGCGCGGGGTAAACTGGGAAAGTGATG
TCGTGTACTGGCTCCGCCTTTTTCCCGAGGGTGGGGGAGAACCGTATATAAGTGCAGTAGTCGCCGTGAA
CGTTCTTTTTCGCAACGGGTTTGCCGCCAGAACACAGGTAAGTGCCGTGTGTGGTTCCCGCGGGCCTGGC
CTCTTTACGGGTTATGGCCCTTGCGTGCCTTGAATTACTTCCACCTGGCTGCAGTACGTGATTCTTGATC
CCGAGCTTCGGGTTGGAAGTGGGTGGGAGAGTTCGAGGCCTTGCGCTTAAGGAGCCCCTTCGCCTCGTGC
TTGAGTTGAGGCCTGGCCTGGGCGCTGGGGCCGCCGCGTGCGAATCTGGTGGCACCTTCGCGCCTGTCTC
GCTGCTTTCGATAAGTCTCTAGCCATTTAAAATTTTTGATGACCTGCTGCGACGCTTTTTTTCTGGCAAG
ATAGTCTTGTAAATGCGGGCCAAGATCTGCACACTGGTATTTCGGTTTTTGGGGCCGCGGGCGGCGACGG
GGCCCGTGCGTCCCAGCGCACATGTTCGGCGAGGCGGGGCCTGCGAGCGCGGCCACCGAGAATCGGACGG
GGGTAGTCTCAAGCTGGCCGGCCTGCTCTGGTGCCTGGCCTCGCGCCGCCGTGTATCGCCCCGCCCTGGG
CGGCAAGGCTGGCCCGGTCGGCACCAGTTGCGTGAGCGGAAAGATGGCCGCTTCCCGGCCCTGCTGCAGG
GAGCTCAAAATGGAGGACGCGGCGCTCGGGAGAGCGGGCGGGTGAGTCACCCACACAAAGGAAAAGGGCC
TTTCCGTCCTCAGCCGTCGCTTCATGTGACTCCACGGAGTACCGGGCGCCGTCCAGGCACCTCGATTAGT
TCTCGAGCTTTTGGAGTACGTCGTCTTTAGGTTGGGGGGAGGGGTTTTATGCGATGGAGTTTCCCCACAC
TGAGTGGGTGGAGACTGAAGTTAGGCCAGCTTGGCACTTGATGTAATTCTCCTTGGAATTTGCCCTTTTT
GAGTTTGGATCTTGGTTCATTCTCAAGCCTCAGACAGTGGTTCAAAGTTTTTTTCTTCCATTTCAGGTGT
CGTGACGTACGGCCACCATGACCGAGTACAAGCCCACGGTGCGCCTCGCCACCCGCGACGACGTCCCCAG
GGCCGTACGCACCCTCGCCGCCGCGTTCGCCGACTACCCCGCCACGCGCCACACCGTCGATCCGGACCGC
CACATCGAGCGGGTCACCGAGCTGCAAGAACTCTTCCTCACGCGCGTCGGGCTCGACATCGGCAAGGTGT
GGGTCGCGGACGACGGCGCCGCCGTGGCGGTCTGGACCACGCCGGAGAGCGTCGAAGCGGGGGCGGTGTT
CGCCGAGATCGGCCCGCGCATGGCCGAGTTGAGCGGTTCCCGGCTGGCCGCGCAGCAACAGATGGAAGGC
CTCCTGGCGCCGCACCGGCCCAAGGAGCCCGCGTGGTTCCTGGCCACCGTCGGAGTCTCGCCCGACCACC
AGGGCAAGGGTCTGGGCAGCGCCGTCGTGCTCCCCGGAGTGGAGGCGGCCGAGCGCGCCGGGGTGCCCGC
CTTCCTGGAGACCTCCGCGCCCCGCAACCTCCCCTTCTACGAGCGGCTCGGCTTCACCGTCACCGCCGAC
GTCGAGGTGCCCGAAGGACCGCGCACCTGGTGCATGACCCGCAAGCCCGGTGCCTGAACGCGTTAAGTCG
ACAATCAACCTCTGGATTACAAAATTTGTGAAAGATTGACTGGTATTCTTAACTATGTTGCTCCTTTTAC
GCTATGTGGATACGCTGCTTTAATGCCTTTGTATCATGCTATTGCTTCCCGTATGGCTTTCATTTTCTCC
TCCTTGTATAAATCCTGGTTGCTGTCTCTTTATGAGGAGTTGTGGCCCGTTGTCAGGCAACGTGGCGTGG
TGTGCACTGTGTTTGCTGACGCAACCCCCACTGGTTGGGGCATTGCCACCACCTGTCAGCTCCTTTCCGG
GACTTTCGCTTTCCCCCTCCCTATTGCCACGGCGGAACTCATCGCCGCCTGCCTTGCCCGCTGCTGGACA
GGGGCTCGGCTGTTGGGCACTGACAATTCCGTGGTGTTGTCGGGGAAATCATCGTCCTTTCCTTGGCTGC
TCGCCTGTGTTGCCACCTGGATTCTGCGCGGGACGTCCTTCTGCTACGTCCCTTCGGCCCTCAATCCAGC
GGACCTTCCTTCCCGCGGCCTGCTGCCGGCTCTGCGGCCTCTTCCGCGTCTTCGCCTTCGCCCTCAGACG
AGTCGGATCTCCCTTTGGGCCGCCTCCCCGCGTCGACTTTAAGACCAATGACTTACAAGGCAGCTGTAGA
TCTTAGCCACTTTTTAAAAGAAAAGGGGGGACTGGAAGGGCTAATTCACTCCCAACGAAGACAAGATCTG
CTTTTTGCTTGTACTGGGTCTCTCTGGTTAGACCAGATCTGAGCCTGGGAGCTCTCTGGCTAACTAGGGA
ACCCACTGCTTAAGCCTCAATAAAGCTTGCCTTGAGTGCTTCAAGTAGTGTGTGCCCGTCTGTTGTGTGA
CTCTGGTAACTAGAGATCCCTCAGACCCTTTTAGTCAGTGTGGAAAATCTCTAGCAGTACGTATAGTAGT
TCATGTCATCTTATTATTCAGTATTTATAACTTGCAAAGAAATGAATATCAGAGAGTGAGAGGAACTTGT
TTATTGCAGCTTATAATGGTTACAAATAAAGCAATAGCATCACAAATTTCACAAATAAAGCATTTTTTTC
ACTGCATTCTAGTTGTGGTTTGTCCAAACTCATCAATGTATCTTATCATGTCTGGCTCTAGCTATCCCGC
CCCTAACTCCGCCCATCCCGCCCCTAACTCCGCCCAGTTCCGCCCATTCTCCGCCCCATGGCTGACTAAT
TTTTTTTATTTATGCAGAGGCCGAGGCCGCCTCGGCCTCTGAGCTATTCCAGAAGTAGTGAGGAGGCTTT
TTTGGAGGCCTAGGGACGTACCCAATTCGCCCTATAGTGAGTCGTATTACGCGCGCTCACTGGCCGTCGT
TTTACAACGTCGTGACTGGGAAAACCCTGGCGTTACCCAACTTAATCGCCTTGCAGCACATCCCCCTTTC
GCCAGCTGGCGTAATAGCGAAGAGGCCCGCACCGATCGCCCTTCCCAACAGTTGCGCAGCCTGAATGGCG
AATGGG
[124 nt withheld, positions 3367-3490]
C
[91 nt withheld, positions 3492-3582]
A
[49 nt withheld, positions 3584-3632]
CCTTTGACGTTGGAGTCCACGTTCTTT
[37 nt withheld, positions 3660-3696]
ACCCTATCTCGGTCTATTCTTTTGATTTATAAGGGATTTTGCCGATTTCGGCCTATTGGTTAAAAAATGA
GCTGATTTAACAAAAATTTAACGCGAATTTTAACAAAATATTAACGCTTACAATTTAGGTGGCACTTTTC
GGGGAAATGTGCGCGGAACCCCTATTTGTTTATTTTTCTAAATACATTCAAATATGTATCCGCTCATGAG
ACAATAACCCTGATAAATGCTTCAATAATATTGAAAAAGGAAGAGTATGAGTATTCAACATTTCCGTGTC
GCCCTTATTCCCTTTTTTGCGGCATTTTGCCTTCCTGTTTTTGCTCACCCAGAAACGCTGGTGAAAGTAA
AAGATGCTGAAGATCAGTTGGGTGCACGAGTGGGTTACATCGAACTGGATCTCAACAGCGGTAAGATCCT
TGAGAGTTTTCGCCCCGAAGAACGTTTTCCAATGATGAGCACTTTTAAAGTTCTGCTATGTGGCGCGGTA
TTATCCCGTATTGACGCCGGGCAAGAGCAACTCGGTCGCCGCATACACTATTCTCAGAATGACTTGGTTG
AGTACTCACCAGTCACAGAAAAGCATCTTACGGATGGCATGACAGTAAGAGAATTATGCAGTGCTGCCAT
AACCATGAGTGATAACACTGCGGCCAACTTACTTCTGACAACGATCGGAGGACCGAAGGAGCTAACCGCT
TTTTTGCACAACATGGGGGATCATGTAACTCGCCTTGATCGTTGGGAACCGGAGCTGAATGAAGCCATAC
CAAACGACGAGCGTGACACCACGATGCCTGTAGCAATGGCAACAACGTTGCGCAAACTATTAACTGGCGA
ACTACTTACTCTAGCTTCCCGGCAACAATTAATAGACTGGATGGAGGCGGATAAAGTTGCAGGACCACTT
CTGCGCTCGGCCCTTCCGGCTGGCTGGTTTATTGCTGATAAATCTGGAGCCGGTGAGCGTGGGTCTCGCG
GTATCATTGCAGCACTGGGGCCAGATGGTAAGCCCTCCCGTATCGTAGTTATCTACACGACGGGGAGTCA
GGCAACTATGGATGAACGAAATAGACAGATCGCTGAGATAGGTGCCTCACTGATTAAGCATTGGTAACTG
TCAGACCAAGTTTACTCATATATACTTTAGATTGATTTAAAACTTCATTTTTAATTTAAAAGGATCTAGG
TGAAGATCCTTTTTGATAATCTCATGACCAAAATCCCTTAACGTGAGTTTTCGTTCCACTGAGCGTCAGA
CCCCGTAGAAAAGATCAAAGGATCTTCTTGAGATCCTTTTTTTCTGCGCGTAATCTGCTGCTTGCAAACA
AAAAAACCACCGCTACCAGCGGTGGTTTGTTTGCCGGATCAAGAGCTACCAACTCTTTTTCCGAAGGTAA
CTGGCTTCAGCAGAGCGCAGATACCAAATACTGTTCTTCTAGTGTAGCCGTAGTTAGGCCACCACTTCAA
GAACTCTGTAGCACCGCCTACATACCTCGCTCTGCTAATCCTGTTACCAGTGGCTGCTGCCAGTGGCGAT
AAGTCGTGTCTTACCGGGTTGGACTCAAGACGATAGTTACCGGATAAGGCGCAGCGGTCGGGCTGAACGG
GGGGTTCGTGCACACAGCCCAGCTTGGAGCGAACGACCTACACCGAACTGAGATACCTACAGCGTGAGCT
ATGAGAAAGCGCCACGCTTCCCGAAGGGAGAAAGGCGGACAGGTATCCGGTAAGCGGCAGGGTCGGAACA
GGAGAGCGCACGAGGGAGCTTCCAGGGGGAAACGCCTGGTATCTTTATAGTCCTGTCGGGTTTCGCCACC
TCTGACTTGAGCGTCGATTTTTGTGATGCTCGTCAGGGGGGCGGAGCCTATGGAAAAACGCCAGCAACGC
GGCCTTTTTACGGTTCCTGGCCTTTTGCTGGCCTTTTGCTCACATGTTCTTTCCTGCGTTATCCCCTGAT
TCTGTGGATAACCGTATTACCGCCTTTGAGTGAGCTGATACCGCTCGCCGCAGCCGAACGACCGAGCGCA
GCGAGTCAGTGAGCGAGGAAGCGGAAGAGCGCCCAATACGCAAACCGCCTCTCCCCGCGCGTTGGCCGAT
TCATTAATGCAGCTGGCACGACAGGTTTCCCGACTGGAAAGCGGGCAGTGAGCGCAACGCAATTAATGTG
AGTTAGCTCACTCATTAGGCACCCCAGGCTTTACACTTTATGCTTCCGGCTCGTATGTTGTGTGGAATTG
TGAGCGGATAACAATTTCACACAGGAAACAGCTATGACCATGATTACGCCAAGCGCGCAATTAACCCTCA
CTAAAGGGAACAAAAGCTGGAGCTGCAAGCTTAATGTAGTCTTATGCAATACTCTTGTAGTCTTGCAACA
TGGTAACGATGAGTTAGCAACATGCCTTACAAGGAGAGAAAAAGCACCGTGCATGCCGATTGGTGGAAGT
AAGGTGGTACGATCGTGCCTTATTAGGAAGGCAACAGACGGGTCTGACATGGATTGGACGAACCACTGAA
TTGCCGCATTGCAGAGATATTGTATTTAAGTGCCTAGCTCGATACATAAACGGGTCTCTCTGGTTAGACC
AGATCTGAGCCTGGGAGCTCTCTGGCTAACTAGGGAACCCACTGCTTAAGCCTCAATAAAGCTTGCCTTG
AGTGCTTCAAGTAGTGTGTGCCCGTCTGTTGTGTGACTCTGGTAACTAGAGATCCCTCAGACCCTTTTAG
TCAGTGTGGAAAATCTCTAGCAGTGGCGCCCGAACAGGGACTTGAAAGCGAAAGGGAAACCAGAGGAGCT
CTCTCGACGCAGGACTCGGCTTGCTGAAGCGCGCACGGCAAGAGGCGAGGGGCGGCGACTGGTGAGTACG
CCAAAAATTTTGACTAGCGGAGGCTAGAAGGAGAGAGATGGGTGCGAGAGCGTCAGTATTAAGCGGGGGA
GAATTAGATCGCGATGGGAAAAAATTCGGTTAAGGCCAGGGGGAAAGAAAAAATATAAATTAAAACATAT
AGTATGGGCAAGCAGGGAGCTAGAACGATTCGCAGTTAATCCTGGCCTGTTAGAAACATCAGAAGGCTGT
AGACAAATACTGGGACAGCTACAACCATCCCTTCAGACAGGATCAGAAGAACTTAGATCATTATATAATA
CAGTAGCAACCCTCTATTGTGTGCATCAAAGGATAGAGATAAAAGACACCAAGGAAGCTTTAGACAAGAT
AGAGGAAGAGCAAAACAAAAGTAAGACCACCGCACAGCAAGCGGCCGCTGATCTTCAGACCTGGAGGAGG
AGATATGAGGGACAATTGGAGAAGTGAATTATATAAATATAAAGTAGTAAAAATTGAACCATTAGGAGTA
GCACCCACCAAGGCAAAGAGAAGAGTGGTGCAGAGAGAAAAAAGAGCAGTGGGAATAGGAGCTTTGTTCC
TTGGGTTCTTGGGAGCAGCAGGAAGCACTATGGGCGCAGCGTCAATGACGCTGACGGTACAGGCCAGACA
ATTATTGTCTGGTATAGTGCAGCAGCAGAACAATTTGCTGAGGGCTATTGAGGCGCAACAGCATCTGTTG
CAACTCACAGTCTGGGGCATCAAGCAGCTCCAGGCAAGAATCCTGGCTGTGGAAAGATACCTAAAGGATC
AACAGCTCCTGGGGATTTGGGGTTGCTCTGGAAAACTCATTTGCACCACTGCTGTGCCTTGGAATGCTAG
TTGGAGTAATAAATCTCTGGAACAGATTTGGAATCACACGACCTGGATGGAGTGGGACAGAGAAATTAAC
AATTACACAAGCTTAATACACTCCTTAATTGAAGAATCGCAAAACCAGCAAGAAAAGAATGAACAAGAAT
TATTGGAATTAGATAAATGGGCAAGTTTGTGGAATTGGTTTAACATAACAAATTGGCTGTGGTATATAAA
ATTATTCATAATGATAGTAGGAGGCTTGGTAGGTTTAAGAATAGTTTTTGCTGTACTTTCTATAGTGAAT
AGAGTTAGGCAGGGATATTCACCATTATCGTTTCAGACCCACCTCCCAACCCCGAGGGGACCCAGAGAGG
GCCTATTTCCCATGATTCCTTCATATTTGCATATACGATACAAGGCTGTTAGAGAGATAATTAGAATTAA
TTTGACTGTAAACACAAAGATATTAGTACAAAATACGTGACGTAGAAAGTAATAATTTCTTGGGTAGTTT
GCAGTTTTAAAATTATGTTTTAAAATGGACTATCATATGCTTACCGTAACTTGAAAGTATTTCGATTTCT
TGGCTTTATATATCTTGTGGAAAGGACGAAACACCGACTGAAGCTCATGCGTCGAGGTTTTAGAGCTAGA
AATAGCAAGTTAAAATAAGGCTAGTCCGTTATCAACTTGAAAAAGTGGCACCGAGTCGGTGCTTTTTTAA
GCTTGGCGTAACTAGATCTTGAGACAAATGGCAGTATTCATCCACAATTTTAAAAGAAAAGGGGGGATTG
GGGGGTACAGTGCAGGGGAAAGAATAGTAGACATAATAGCAACAGACATACAAACTAAAGAATTACAAAA
ACAAATTACAAAAATTCAAAATTTTCGGGTTTATTACAGGGACAGCAGAGATCCACTTTGGCGCCGGCTC
GAGGGGG
Features (pLannotate 1.2.2; 29 found; start..end, strand, type, name):
     14..80      +  CDS            small t antigen (fragment): SV40 (simian virus 40) small t antigen
    106..317     +  promoter       EF-1α core promoter: core promoter for human elongation factor EF-1α
    318..1256    +  intron         EF-1α intron A: intron upstream of the start codon of human EF-1α
   1278..1877    +  CDS            PuroR (fragment): puromycin N-acetyltransferase; pac from Streptomyces; confers resistance to puromycin
   1893..2481    +  misc_feature   WPRE: woodchuck hepatitis virus posttranscriptional regulatory element
   2532..2551    +  misc_feature   cPPT/CTS (fragment): central polypurine tract and central termination sequence of HIV-1
   2553..2786    +  LTR            3' LTR (ΔU3): self-inactivating 3' long terminal repeat (LTR) from HIV-1
   2864..2985    +  polyA_signal   SV40 poly(A) signal: SV40 polyadenylation signal
   3025..3160    +  rep_origin     SV40 ori: SV40 origin of replication
   3181..3199    -  promoter       T7 promoter: promoter for bacteriophage T7 RNA polymerase
   3207..3362    +  CDS            lacZα (fragment): LacZα fragment of β-galactosidase; lacZ fragment
   3367..3795    +  rep_origin     f1 ori (sequence partly withheld): f1 bacteriophage origin of replication; arrow indicates direction of (+) strand synthesis
   3848..3952    +  promoter       AmpR promoter: bla
   3953..4813    +  CDS            AmpR: β-lactamase; bla; confers resistance to ampicillin, carbenicillin, and related antibiotics
   4984..5572    +  rep_origin     ori: high-copy-number ColE1/pMB1/pBR322/pUC origin of replication
   5755..5847    +  CDS            lacI (fragment): lac repressor; lacI; The lac repressor binds to the lac operator to inhibit transcription in E. coli. This inhibition can be relieved by adding lactose or isopropyl-β-D-thiogalactopyranoside (IPTG).
   5860..5881    +  protein_bind   CAP binding site: CAP binding activates transcription in the presence of cAMP. E. coli catabolite activator protein
   5896..5926    +  promoter       lac promoter: promoter for the E. coli lac operon
   5934..5950    +  protein_bind   lac operator: The lac repressor binds to the lac operator to inhibit transcription in E. coli. This inhibition can be relieved by adding lactose or isopropyl-β-D-thiogalactopyranoside (IPTG). lac repressor encoded by lacI
   5995..6013    +  promoter       T3 promoter: promoter for bacteriophage T3 RNA polymerase
   6041..6267    +  promoter       RSV promoter: Rous sarcoma virus enhancer/promoter
   6268..6448    +  LTR            5' LTR (truncated): truncated 5' long terminal repeat (LTR) from HIV-1
   6495..6620    +  misc_feature   HIV-1 Ψ: packaging signal of human immunodeficiency virus type 1
   6604..6967    +  CDS            HIV-1 gag (fragment): gag protein from human immunodeficiency virus 1; gag
   7113..7346    +  misc_feature   RRE: The Rev response element (RRE) of HIV-1 allows for Rev-dependent mRNA export from the nucleus to the cytoplasm.
   7723..7749    +  CDS            Rev (fragment): human immunodeficiency virus 1 (HIV-1) Rev protein; rev; enhances nuclear export of unspliced and incompletely spliced viral mRNAs
   7753..7993    +  promoter       U6 promoter: RNA polymerase III promoter for human U6 snRNA
   8023..8098    +  misc_RNA       gRNA scaffold: guide RNA scaffold for the Streptococcus pyogenes CRISPR/Cas9 system
   8154..8271    +  misc_feature   cPPT/CTS: central polypurine tract and central termination sequence of HIV-1
