[The description below was written by a language model from this plasmid's Addgene catalogue record and pLannotate feature annotations shown in this document.]
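Description:
PRKAG2 gRNA (BRDN0001145518) is a third-generation lentiviral CRISPR guide plasmid built on the lentiGuide-Puro backbone, carrying a single guide RNA directed against human PRKAG2. In bacteria it is maintained as a high-copy plasmid through a ColE1/pUC-type origin and selected with ampicillin via the β-lactamase gene. The backbone also carries an f1 origin, an SV40 origin and poly(A) signal, and remnants of a lac/T7/T3 cloning region.

The lentiviral cassette begins with an RSV promoter fused to a truncated HIV-1 5' LTR, which allows Tat-independent production of the genomic RNA in packaging cells. It is followed by the Ψ packaging signal with a gag fragment, and the Rev response element for nuclear export of the unspliced transcript. Within the proviral region, a human U6 RNA polymerase III promoter drives the PRKAG2-specific spacer joined to the Streptococcus pyogenes Cas9 guide scaffold. A cPPT/CTS element, which aids nuclear import of the reverse-transcribed genome, lies downstream of the guide cassette. A separate EF-1α promoter with its intron A then expresses puromycin N-acetyltransferase, so transduced mammalian cells can be selected with puromycin. A WPRE enhances transcript expression, and the ΔU3 3' LTR makes the integrated provirus self-inactivating.

The plasmid does not encode Cas9, so it is meant to be used together with a separate Cas9 vector or in cells that already express Cas9, typically to disrupt PRKAG2. The guide was designed against two PRKAG2 reference transcripts, and the construct belongs to a human kinome gRNA collection associated with work on optimized sgRNA design.
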