Addgene plasmid #77463: PRKAG2 gRNA (BRDN0001145518)
Purpose: 3rd generation lentiviral gRNA plasmid targeting human PRKAG2
Depositing lab: John Doench & David Root. Depositing organization: Broad Institute. Publication: Optimized sgRNA design to maximize activity and minimize off-target effects of CRISPR-Cas9. Doench JG, Fusi N, Sullender M, Hegde M, Vaimberg EW, Donovan KF, Smith I, Tothova Z, Wilen C, Orchard R, Virgin HW, Listgarten J, Root DE. Nat Biotechnol. 2016 Jan 18. doi: 10.1038/nbt.3437. PubMed 26780180.
Backbone
  Vector backbone: lentiGuide-Puro
  Backbone manufacturer: Zhang Lab (Addgene plasmid # 52963)
  Vector type: Mammalian Expression, Lentiviral, CRISPR
  Selectable markers: Puromycin
Growth in bacteria
  Bacterial resistance: Ampicillin, 100 μg/mL
  Growth temperature: 37°C
  Growth strain: DH5alpha
  Copy number: High Copy
Gene/Insert
  Gene/Insert name: PRKAG2 (alt names: PRKAG2; NM_001040633.1)
  gRNA/shRNA sequence: ACTGAAGCTCATGCGTCGAG
  Species: H. sapiens (human)
  Entrez Gene: PRKAG2 (a.k.a. AAKG, AAKG2, CMH6, H91620p, WPWS)
  Promoter: hU6
  Cloning method: Unknown
  Sequencing primers: 5′ U6-F; 3′ pS2-R
Terms and licenses: Academic/Nonprofit Terms; Industry Terms: Not Available to Industry
Depositor comments: The gRNA was designed to target the following Genbank reference sequence(s): NM_001040633.1,NM_016203.3. Note that this plasmid does NOT contain Cas9. It should be used in conjunction with lentiCas9-Blast (Addgene #52962) or otherwise with cell lines already expressing Cas9. Browse the full kinome gRNA library at http://www.addgene.org/pooled-library/broadgpp-human-kinome/ or visit http://www.broadinstitute.org/rnai/public/ for detailed protocols and information.
How to cite: PRKAG2 gRNA (BRDN0001145518) was a gift from John Doench & David Root (Addgene plasmid # 77463 ; http://n2t.net/addgene:77463 ; RRID:Addgene_77463)
