>Addgene plasmid #77463 | PRKAG2 gRNA (BRDN0001145518) | depositor partial sequence | sequence record 144923 | Target Sequence
ACTGAAGCTCATGCGTCGAG
