>Addgene plasmid #77463 | PRKAG2 gRNA (BRDN0001145518) | addgene partial sequence | sequence record 187809 | hU6-F
TAGAAAGTAATAATTTCTTGGGTAGTTTGCAGTTTTAAAATTATGTTTTAAAATGGACTATCATATGCTT
ACCGTAACTTGAAAGTATTTCGATTTCTTGGCTTTATATATCTTGTGGAAAGGACGAAACACCGACTGAA
GCTCATGCGTCGAGGTTTTAGAGCTAGAAATAGCAAGTTAAAATAAGGCTAGTCCGTTATCAACTTGAAA
AAGTGGCACCGAGTCGGTGCTTTTTTAAGCTTGGCGTAACTAGATCTTGAGACAAATGGCAGTATTCATC
CACAATTTTAAAAGAAAAGGGGGGATTGGGGGGTACAGTGCAGGGGAAAGAATAGTAGACATAATAGCAA
CAGACATACAAACTAAAGAATTACAAAAACAAATTACAAAAATTCAAAATTTTCGGGTTTATTACAGGGA
CAGCAGAGATCCACTTTGGCGCCGGCTCGAGGGGGCCCGGGTGCAAAGATGGATAAAGTTTTAAACAGAG
AGGAATCTTTGCAGCTAATGGACCTTCTAGGTCTTGAAAGGAGTGGGAATTGGCTCCGGTGCCCGTCAGT
GGGCAGAGCG
